>Addgene plasmid #70479 | R777-E195 Hs.PRKAB1 | depositor full sequence | sequence record 125928 | Full Sequence
TTAACGCTAGCATGGATGTTTTCCCAGTCACGACGTTGTAAAACGACGGCCAGTCTTAAAATTCGAGCTC
GGTCCGAGGATCCGAAATAATGATTTTATTTTGACTGATAGTGACCTGTTCGTTGCAACAAATTGATAAG
CAATGCTTTTTTATAATGCCAACTTTGTACAAAAAAGTTGGCACCATGGGCAATACCAGCAGTGAGCGCG
CCGCGCTGGAGCGGCATGGTGGCCATAAGACGCCCCGGAGGGACAGCTCGGGGGGCACCAAGGACGGGGA
CAGGCCCAAGATCCTGATGGACAGCCCCGAAGACGCCGACCTCTTCCACTCCGAGGAAATCAAGGCACCA
GAGAAGGAGGAATTCCTGGCCTGGCAGCATGATCTGGAAGTGAATGATAAAGCTCCCGCCCAGGCTCGGC
CAACGGTGTTTCGATGGACGGGGGGCGGAAAGGAAGTTTACTTATCTGGGTCCTTCAACAACTGGAGTAA
ACTTCCCCTCACCAGAAGCCACAATAACTTTGTAGCCATCCTGGATCTGCCGGAAGGAGAGCATCAGTAC
AAGTTCTTTGTGGATGGTCAGTGGACGCACGACCCTTCCGAGCCCATAGTAACCAGCCAGCTTGGCACAG
TTAACAACATCATTCAAGTGAAGAAAACTGACTTTGAAGTATTTGATGCTTTAATGGTGGATTCCCAAAA
GTGCTCCGATGTGTCTGAGCTGTCCAGTTCTCCCCCAGGACCCTACCATCAGGAGCCCTACGTCTGCAAA
CCCGAAGAGCGCTTTCGGGCACCCCCTATTCTCCCCCCACATCTCCTCCAGGTCATCCTGAACAAGGACA
CGGGGATTTCCTGTGATCCAGCTTTGCTTCCTGAGCCCAATCACGTCATGCTGAACCACCTATACGCGCT
GTCTATCAAGGATGGAGTGATGGTGCTCAGCGCAACCCACCGGTACAAGAAGAAGTACGTCACCACCTTG
TTATACAAGCCCATATAATCAACTTTCTTGTACAAAGTTGGCATTATAGGAAAGCATTGCTTATCAATTT
GTTGCAACGAACAGGTCACTATCAGTCAAAATAAAATCATTATTTGCATGCAAGCTTAGATCCTCTAGAC
CAGCCAGGACAGAAATGCCTCGACTTCGCTGCTACCCAAGGTTGCCGGGTGACGCACACCGTGGAAACGG
ATGAAGGCACGAACCCAGTGGACATAAGCCTGTTCGGTTCGTAAGCTGTAATGCAAGTAGCGTATGCGCT
CACGCAACTGGTCCAGAACCTTGACCGAACGCAGCGGTGGTAACGGCGCAGTGGCGGTTTTCATGGCTTG
TTATGACTGTTTTTTTGGGGTACAGTCTATGCCTCGGGCATCCAAGCAGCAAGCGCGTTACGCCGTGGGT
CGATGTTTGATGTTATGGAGCAGCAACGATGTTACGCAGCAGGGCAGTCGCCCTAAAACAAAGTTAAACA
TTATGAGGGAAGCGGTGATCGCCGAAGTATCGACTCAACTATCAGAGGTAGTTGGCGTCATCGAGCGCCA
TCTCGAACCGACGTTGCTGGCCGTACATTTGTACGGCTCCGCAGTGGATGGCGGCCTGAAGCCACACAGT
GATATTGATTTGCTGGTTACGGTGACCGTAAGGCTTGATGAAACAACGCGGCGAGCTTTGATCAACGACC
TTTTGGAAACTTCGGCTTCCCCTGGAGAGAGCGAGATTCTCCGCGCTGTAGAAGTCACCATTGTTGTGCA
CGACGACATCATTCCGTGGCGTTATCCAGCTAAGCGCGAACTGCAATTTGGAGAATGGCAGCGCAATGAC
ATTCTTGCAGGTATCTTCGAGCCAGCCACGATCGACATTGATCTGGCTATCTTGCTGACAAAAGCAAGAG
AACATAGCGTTGCCTTGGTAGGTCCAGCGGCGGAGGAACTCTTTGATCCGGTTCCTGAACAGGATCTATT
TGAGGCGCTAAATGAAACCTTAACGCTATGGAACTCGCCGCCCGACTGGGCTGGCGATGAGCGAAATGTA
GTGCTTACGTTGTCCCGCATTTGGTACAGCGCAGTAACCGGCAAAATCGCGCCGAAGGATGTCGCTGCCG
ACTGGGCAATGGAGCGCCTGCCGGCCCAGTATCAGCCCGTCATACTTGAAGCTAGACAGGCTTATCTTGG
ACAAGAAGAAGATCGCTTGGCCTCGCGCGCAGATCAGTTGGAAGAATTTGTCCACTACGTGAAAGGCGAG
ATCACCAAGGTAGTCGGCAAATAACCCTCGAGCCACCCATGACCAAAATCCCTTAACGTGAGTTACGCGT
CGTTCCACTGAGCGTCAGACCCCGTAGAAAAGATCAAAGGATCTTCTTGAGATCCTTTTTTTCTGCGCGT
AATCTGCTGCTTGCAAACAAAAAAACCACCGCTACCAGCGGTGGTTTGTTTGCCGGATCAAGAGCTACCA
ACTCTTTTTCCGAAGGTAACTGGCTTCAGCAGAGCGCAGATACCAAATACTGTCCTTCTAGTGTAGCCGT
AGTTAGGCCACCACTTCAAGAACTCTGTAGCACCGCCTACATACCTCGCTCTGCTAATCCTGTTACCAGT
GGCTGCTGCCAGTGGCGATAAGTCGTGTCTTACCGGGTTGGACTCAAGACGATAGTTACCGGATAAGGCG
CAGCGGTCGGGCTGAACGGGGGGTTCGTGCACACAGCCCAGCTTGGAGCGAACGACCTACACCGAACTGA
GATACCTACAGCGTGAGCATTGAGAAAGCGCCACGCTTCCCGAAGGGAGAAAGGCGGACAGGTATCCGGT
AAGCGGCAGGGTCGGAACAGGAGAGCGCACGAGGGAGCTTCCAGGGGGAAACGCCTGGTATCTTTATAGT
CCTGTCGGGTTTCGCCACCTCTGACTTGAGCGTCGATTTTTGTGATGCTCGTCAGGGGGGCGGAGCCTAT
GGAAAAACGCCAGCAACGCGGCCTTTTTACGGTTCCTGGCCTTTTGCTGGCCTTTTGCTCACATGTTCTT
TCCTGCGTTATCCCCTGATTCTGTGGATAACCGTATTACCGCCTTTGAGTGAGCTGATACCGCTCGCCGC
AGCCGAACGACCGAGCGCAGCGAGTCAGTGAGCGAGGAAGCGGAAGAGCGCCCAATACGCAAACCGCCTC
TCCCCGCGCGTTGGCCGATTCATTAATGCAGCTGGCACGACAGGTTTCCCGACTGGAAAGCGGGCAGTGA
GCGCAACGCAATTAATACGCGTACCGCTAGCCAGGAAGAGTTTGTAGAAACGCAAAAAGGCCATCCGTCA
GGATGGCCTTCTGCTTAGTTTGATGCCTGGCAGTTTATGGCGGGCGTCCTGCCCGCCACCCTCCGGGCCG
TTGCTTCACAACGTTCAAATCCGCTCCCGGCGGATTTGTCCTACTCAGGAGAGCGTTCACCGACAAACAA
CAGATAAAACGAAAGGCCCAGTCTTCCGACTGAGCCTTTCGTTTTATTTGATGCCTGGCAGTTCCCTACT
CTCGCG
Features (pLannotate 1.2.2; 11 found; start..end, strand, type, name):
     18..54      -  CDS            lacZα (fragment): LacZα fragment of β-galactosidase; lacZ fragment
     85..180     +  protein_bind   attL3: mutant version of attL; recombination site for the Gateway® LR reaction LR Clonase™
    186..995     +  CDS            PRKAB1: AAKB1_HUMAN - Also known as AMPK. Experimental evidence at protein level: Swiss-Prot protein existence level 1. Non-catalytic subunit of AMP-activated protein kinase (AMPK), an energy sensor protein kinase that plays a key role in regulating cellular energy metabolism. In response to reduction of intracellular ATP levels, AMPK activates energy-producing pathways and inhibits energy-consuming processes: inhibits protein, carbohydrate and lipid biosynthesis, as well as cell growth and proliferation. AMPK acts via direct phosphorylation of metabolic enzymes, and by longer-term effects via phospho
   1003..1096    -  protein_bind   attL2 (fragment): mutant version of attL; recombination site for the Gateway® LR reaction LR Clonase™
   1211..1234    +  promoter       Pc promoter (fragment): intI1 (promoter lies within the coding sequence); class 1 integron promoter
   1410..1466    +  CDS            GmR (fragment): gentamycin acetyltransferase; aacC1; confers resistance to gentamycin
   1473..2264    +  CDS            SmR: aminoglycoside adenylyltransferase (Murphy, 1985); aadA; confers resistance to spectinomycin and streptomycin
   2357..2945    +  rep_origin     ori: high-copy-number ColE1/pMB1/pBR322/pUC origin of replication
   3128..3220    +  CDS            lacI (fragment): lac repressor; lacI; The lac repressor binds to the lac operator to inhibit transcription in E. coli. This inhibition can be relieved by adding lactose or isopropyl-β-D-thiogalactopyranoside (IPTG).
   3275..3302    -  terminator     rrnB T2 terminator: transcription terminator T2 from the E. coli rrnB gene
   3434..3477    +  terminator     rrnB T1 terminator: Escherichia coli rrnB; transcription terminator T1 from the E. coli rrnB gene
