[The description below was written by a language model from this plasmid's Addgene catalogue record and pLannotate feature annotations shown in this document.]
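Description:
R777-E195 Hs.PRKAB1 is a Gateway entry clone built on the pDonor-255 backbone, carrying the human PRKAB1 open reading frame (reference transcript NM_006253.4). It is a small bacterial plasmid of about 3.5 kb, maintained at high copy in E. coli through a ColE1/pUC-type origin. Selection is with spectinomycin, conferred by an aadA (SmR) aminoglycoside adenylyltransferase gene. That gene sits downstream of fragments annotated as a class 1 integron Pc promoter and a gentamicin acetyltransferase remnant, which suggests the marker derives from an integron cassette. Short lacZα and lacI fragments appear to be vestigial backbone sequence. The rrnB T1 and T2 terminators lie upstream of the cloning region, where such elements usually insulate an insert from read-through transcription.

The payload is the 813 bp PRKAB1 coding sequence, which encodes the non-catalytic β1 subunit of AMP-activated protein kinase, the cellular energy sensor. The ORF is flanked by two attL recombination sites, annotated by the feature software as attL3 on the 5′ side and a fragment of attL2 on the 3′ side. No promoter drives the insert, so the plasmid is not an expression vector. It serves instead as a donor for LR Clonase recombination, which transfers the ORF into attR-containing destination vectors chosen by the user. Because the ORF keeps its stop codon, it suits expression of the native protein or N-terminal fusions supplied by the destination vector, but not C-terminal tags. Typical uses would be building expression constructs to study AMPK complex assembly, regulation and signalling.
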