Addgene plasmid #70479: R777-E195 Hs.PRKAB1
Purpose: Gateway ORF clone of human PRKAB1 [NM_006253.4] with stop codon (for native or N-terminal fusions)
Depositing lab: Dominic Esposito. Depositing organization: National Cancer Institute (NCI).
Backbone
  Vector backbone: pDonor-255
  Backbone size w/o insert (bp): 2693
  Vector type: Gateway Entry Clone
Growth in bacteria
  Bacterial resistance: Spectinomycin, 50 μg/mL
  Growth temperature: 37°C
  Growth strain: DH10B
  Copy number: High Copy
Gene/Insert
  Gene/Insert name: PRKAB1 (alt name: NM_006253.4)
  Species: H. sapiens (human)
  Insert size (bp): 813
  Entrez Gene: PRKAB1 (a.k.a. AMPK, HAMPKb)
  Cloning method: Gateway Cloning
  Sequencing primers: 5′ M13F 23-mer (5'-CCCAGTCACGACGTTGTAAAACG); 3′ attLR 23-mer (5'-TAACATCAGAGATTTTGAGACAC)
Terms and licenses: Academic/Nonprofit Terms; Industry Terms: Not Available to Industry
How to cite: R777-E195 Hs.PRKAB1 was a gift from Dominic Esposito (Addgene plasmid # 70479 ; http://n2t.net/addgene:70479 ; RRID:Addgene_70479)
