>Addgene plasmid #70479 | R777-E195 Hs.PRKAB1 | addgene partial sequence | sequence record 130110 | pCR8_R1 5'-cgaaccgaacaggcttatgt-3'
GTGTGCGTCACCCGGCAACCTTGGGTAGCAGCGAAGTCGAGGCATTTCTGTCCTGGCTGGTCTAGAGGAT
CTAAGCTTGCATGCAAATAATGATTTTATTTTGACTGATAGTGACCTGTTCGTTGCAACAAATTGATAAG
CAATGCTTTCCTATAATGCCAACTTTGTACAAGAAAGTTGATTATATGGGCTTGTATAACAAGGTGGTGA
CGTACTTCTTCTTGTACCGGTGGGTTGCGCTGAGCACCATCACTCCATCCTTGATAGACAGCGCGTATAG
GTGGTTCAGCATGACGTGATTGGGCTCAGGAAGCAAAGCTGGATCACAGGAAATCCCCGTGTCCTTGTTC
AGGATGACCTGGAGGAGATGTGGGGGGAGAATAGGGGGTGCCCGAAAGCGCTCTTCGGGTTTGCAGACGT
AGGGCTCCTGATGGTAGGGTCCTGGGGGAGAACTGGACAGCTCAGACACATCGGAGCACTTTTGGGAATC
CACCATTAAAGCATCAAATACTTCAAAGTCAGTTTTCTTCACTTGAATGATGTTGTTAACTGTGCCAAGC
TGGCTGGTTACTATGGGCTCGGAAGGGTCGTGCGTCCACTGACCATCCACAAAGAACTTGTACTGATGCT
CTCCTTCCGGCAGATCCAGGATGGCTACAAAGTTATTGTGGCTTCTGGTGAGGGGAAGTTTACTCCAGTT
GTTGAAGGACCCAGATAAGTAAACTTCCTTTCCGCCCCCCGTCCATCGAAACACCGTTGGCCGAGCCTGG
GCGGGAGCTTTATCATTCACTTCCAGATCATGCTGCCAGGCCAGGAATTCCTCCTTCTCTGGTGCCTTGA
TTTCCTCGGAGTGGAAGAGGTCGGCGTCTTCGGGGCTGTCCATCAG
